Addgene plasmid #195956: pCK002 pME mCerulean
Purpose: Gateway pME fluorophore
Depositing lab: Alexa Burger & Christian Mosimann. Depositing organization: University of Colorado Denver and Anschutz Medical Campus. Publication: Next-generation plasmids for transgenesis in zebrafish and beyond. Kemmler CL, Moran HR, Murray BF, Scoresby A, Klem JR, Eckert RL, Lepovsky E, Bertho S, Nieuwenhuize S, Burger S, D'Agati G, Betz C, Puller AC, Felker A, Ditrychova K, Botschi S, Affolter M, Rohner N, Lovely CB, Kwan KM, Burger A, Mosimann C. Development. 2023 Mar 28:dev.201531. doi: 10.1242/dev.201531. PubMed 36975217.
Backbone
  Vector backbone: pENTR/D
  Vector type: Other
Growth in bacteria
  Bacterial resistance: Kanamycin, 50 μg/mL
  Growth temperature: 37°C
  Growth strain: DH5alpha
  Copy number: High Copy
Gene/Insert
  Gene/Insert name: mCerulean
  Species: Other
  Cloning method: Restriction Enzyme; 5′ cloning site Unknown (unknown if destroyed)
Terms and licenses: Academic/Nonprofit Terms; Industry Terms: Not Available to Industry
Depositor comments: Please visit https://www.biorxiv.org/content/10.1101/2022.12.13.520107v1.article-info for bioRxiv preprint.
How to cite: pCK002 pME mCerulean was a gift from Alexa Burger & Christian Mosimann (Addgene plasmid # 195956 ; http://n2t.net/addgene:195956 ; RRID:Addgene_195956)
