[The description below was written by a language model from this plasmid's Addgene catalogue record and pLannotate feature annotations shown in this document.]
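Description:
pCK002 pME mCerulean is a Gateway middle-entry ("pME") clone built on the pENTR/D backbone, a small bacterial plasmid of about 3.3 kb. It is not an expression vector in its own right. It is maintained in E. coli through a high-copy ColE1/pUC-type origin of replication and selected with kanamycin via the aph(3')-Ia resistance gene. The rrnB T1 and T2 transcription terminators lie upstream of the cloning region, where they insulate the insert from read-through transcription originating in the backbone. Short lacI and lacZα fragments are also annotated, and these appear to be non-functional backbone remnants.

The payload is the coding sequence for mCerulean, a monomeric, constitutively fluorescent cyan protein derived from Aequorea victoria GFP. It is flanked by attL1 and attL2 recombination sites. No eukaryotic promoter or polyadenylation signal is annotated within the att-flanked cassette. The only promoter in the table is a T7 promoter just outside attL2, pointing back toward the insert on the opposite strand, which is a standard feature of this backbone.

In an LR Clonase reaction, the attL sites allow the fluorophore to be moved directionally into a destination vector. In multisite Gateway assemblies it is typically combined with a 5′ entry clone supplying a promoter or enhancer and a 3′ entry clone supplying a polyA signal or tag. The record describes the plasmid simply as a Gateway pME fluorophore, deposited as part of a plasmid toolkit for transgenesis in zebrafish and other models. Its use is therefore as a modular cyan reporter for building transgenes. The record does not give the restriction sites used to insert mCerulean.
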