Features (pLannotate 1.2.2; 10 found; start..end, strand, type, name):
     33..132     +  protein_bind   attL1: mutant version of attL; recombination site for the Gateway® LR reaction LR Clonase™
    161..871     +  CDS            mCerulean: mCerulean is a basic (constitutively fluorescent) cyan fluorescent protein published in 2005, derived from Aequorea victoria. It is reported to be a very rapidly-maturing monomer.
    897..996     -  protein_bind   attL2: mutant version of attL; recombination site for the Gateway® LR reaction LR Clonase™
   1014..1032    -  promoter       T7 promoter: promoter for bacteriophage T7 RNA polymerase
   1166..1975    +  CDS            KanR: aminoglycoside phosphotransferase; aph(3')-Ia; confers resistance to kanamycin in bacteria or G418 (Geneticin®) in eukaryotes
   2122..2710    +  rep_origin     ori: high-copy-number ColE1/pMB1/pBR322/pUC origin of replication
   2893..2985    +  CDS            lacI (fragment): lac repressor; lacI; The lac repressor binds to the lac operator to inhibit transcription in E. coli. This inhibition can be relieved by adding lactose or isopropyl-β-D-thiogalactopyranoside (IPTG).
   3040..3067    -  terminator     rrnB T2 terminator: transcription terminator T2 from the E. coli rrnB gene
   3199..3242    +  terminator     rrnB T1 terminator: Escherichia coli rrnB; transcription terminator T1 from the E. coli rrnB gene
   3289..17      -  CDS            lacZα (fragment) (across the origin): LacZα fragment of β-galactosidase; lacZ fragment
>Addgene plasmid #195956 | pCK002 pME mCerulean | addgene full sequence | sequence record 385842 | Addgene NGS Result
GTAAAACGACGGCCAGTCTTAAGCTCGGGCCCCAAATAATGATTTTATTTTGACTGATAGTGACCTGTTC
GTTGCAACAAATTGATGAGCAATGCTTTTTTATAATGCCAACTTTGTACAAAAAAGCAGGCTCCGCGGCC
GCCCCCTTAGATCCGCCACCATGGTGAGCAAGGGCGAGGAGCTGTTCACCGGGGTGGTGCCCATCCTGGT
CGAGCTGGACGGCGACGTAAACGGCCACAAGTTCAGCGTGTCCGGCGAGGGCGAGGGCGATGCCACCTAC
GGCAAGCTGACCCTGAAGTTCATCTGCACCACCGGCAAGCTGCCCGTGCCCTGGCCCACCCTCGTGACCA
CCCTGACCTGGGGCGTGCAGTGCTTCGCCCGCTACCCCGACCACATGAAGCAGCACGACTTCTTCAAGTC
CGCCATGCCCGAAGGCTACGTCCAGGAGCGCACCATCTTCTTCAAGGACGACGGCAACTACAAGACCCGC
GCCGAGGTGAAGTTCGAGGGCGACACCCTGGTGAACCGCATCGAGCTGAAGGGCATCGACTTCAAGGAGG
ACGGCAACATCCTGGGGCACAAGCTGGAGTACAACGCCATCAGCGACAACGTCTATATCACCGCCGACAA
GCAGAAGAACGGCATCAAGGCCAACTTCAAGATCCGCCACAACATCGAGGACGGCAGCGTGCAGCTCGCC
GACCACTACCAGCAGAACACCCCCATCGGCGACGGCCCCGTGCTGCTGCCCGACAACCACTACCTGAGCA
CCCAGTCCAAGCTGAGCAAAGACCCCAACGAGAAGCGCGATCACATGGTCCTGCTGGAGTTCGTGACCGC
CGCCGGGATCACTCTCGGCATGGACGAGCTGGCCCTCGAGAAGGGTGGGCGCGCCGACCCAGCTTTCTTG
TACAAAGTTGGCATTATAAGAAAGCATTGCTTATCAATTTGTTGCAACGAACAGGTCACTATCAGTCAAA
ATAAAATCATTATTTGCCATCCAGCTGATATCCCCTATAGTGAGTCGTATTACATGGTCATAGCTGTTTC
CTGGCAGCTCTGGCCCGTGTCTCAAAATCTCTGATGTTACATTGCACAAGATAAAAATATATCATCATGA
ACAATAAAACTGTCTGCTTACATAAACAGTAATACAAGGGGTGTTATGAGCCATATTCAACGGGAAACGT
CGAGGCCGCGATTAAATTCCAACATGGATGCTGATTTATATGGGTATAAATGGGCTCGCGATAATGTCGG
GCAATCAGGTGCGACAATCTATCGCTTGTATGGGAAGCCCGATGCGCCAGAGTTGTTTCTGAAACATGGC
AAAGGTAGCGTTGCCAATGATGTTACAGATGAGATGGTCAGACTAAACTGGCTGACGGAATTTATGCCTC
TTCCGACCATCAAGCATTTTATCCGTACTCCTGATGATGCATGGTTACTCACCACTGCGATCCCCGGAAA
AACAGCATTCCAGGTATTAGAAGAATATCCTGATTCAGGTGAAAATATTGTTGATGCGCTGGCAGTGTTC
CTGCGCCGGTTGCATTCGATTCCTGTTTGTAATTGTCCTTTTAACAGCGATCGCGTATTTCGTCTCGCTC
AGGCGCAATCACGAATGAATAACGGTTTGGTTGATGCGAGTGATTTTGATGACGAGCGTAATGGCTGGCC
TGTTGAACAAGTCTGGAAAGAAATGCATAAACTTTTGCCATTCTCACCGGATTCAGTCGTCACTCATGGT
GATTTCTCACTTGATAACCTTATTTTTGACGAGGGGAAATTAATAGGTTGTATTGATGTTGGACGAGTCG
GAATCGCAGACCGATACCAGGATCTTGCCATCCTATGGAACTGCCTCGGTGAGTTTTCTCCTTCATTACA
GAAACGGCTTTTTCAAAAATATGGTATTGATAATCCTGATATGAATAAATTGCAGTTTCATTTGATGCTC
GATGAGTTTTTCTAATCAGAATTGGTTAATTGGTTGTAACACTGGCAGAGCATTACGCTGACTTGACGGG
ACGGCGCAAGCTCATGACCAAAATCCCTTAACGTGAGTTACGCGTCGTTCCACTGAGCGTCAGACCCCGT
AGAAAAGATCAAAGGATCTTCTTGAGATCCTTTTTTTCTGCGCGTAATCTGCTGCTTGCAAACAAAAAAA
CCACCGCTACCAGCGGTGGTTTGTTTGCCGGATCAAGAGCTACCAACTCTTTTTCCGAAGGTAACTGGCT
TCAGCAGAGCGCAGATACCAAATACTGTTCTTCTAGTGTAGCCGTAGTTAGGCCACCACTTCAAGAACTC
TGTAGCACCGCCTACATACCTCGCTCTGCTAATCCTGTTACCAGTGGCTGCTGCCAGTGGCGATAAGTCG
TGTCTTACCGGGTTGGACTCAAGACGATAGTTACCGGATAAGGCGCAGCGGTCGGGCTGAACGGGGGGTT
CGTGCACACAGCCCAGCTTGGAGCGAACGACCTACACCGAACTGAGATACCTACAGCGTGAGCTATGAGA
AAGCGCCACGCTTCCCGAAGGGAGAAAGGCGGACAGGTATCCGGTAAGCGGCAGGGTCGGAACAGGAGAG
CGCACGAGGGAGCTTCCAGGGGGAAACGCCTGGTATCTTTATAGTCCTGTCGGGTTTCGCCACCTCTGAC
TTGAGCGTCGATTTTTGTGATGCTCGTCAGGGGGGCGGAGCCTATGGAAAAACGCCAGCAACGCGGCCTT
TTTACGGTTCCTGGCCTTTTGCTGGCCTTTTGCTCACATGTTCTTTCCTGCGTTATCCCCTGATTCTGTG
GATAACCGTATTACCGCCTTTGAGTGAGCTGATACCGCTCGCCGCAGCCGAACGACCGAGCGCAGCGAGT
CAGTGAGCGAGGAAGCGGAAGAGCGCCCAATACGCAAACCGCCTCTCCCCGCGCGTTGGCCGATTCATTA
ATGCAGCTGGCACGACAGGTTTCCCGACTGGAAAGCGGGCAGTGAGCGCAACGCAATTAATACGCGTACC
GCTAGCCAGGAAGAGTTTGTAGAAACGCAAAAAGGCCATCCGTCAGGATGGCCTTCTGCTTAGTTTGATG
CCTGGCAGTTTATGGCGGGCGTCCTGCCCGCCACCCTCCGGGCCGTTGCTTCACAACGTTCAAATCCGCT
CCCGGCGGATTTGTCCTACTCAGGAGAGCGTTCACCGACAAACAACAGATAAAACGAAAGGCCCAGTCTT
CCGACTGAGCCTTTCGTTTTATTTGATGCCTGGCAGTTCCCTACTCTCGCGTTAACGCTAGCATGGATGT
TTTCCCAGTCACGACGTT
